>Addgene plasmid #225715 | pGEX6P1 GST-hUSP27X F313V | addgene full sequence | sequence record 445583 | Addgene NGS Result
GGGTGCACGAGTGGGTTACATCGAACTGGATCTCAACAGCGGTAAGATCCTTGAGAGTTTTCGCCCCGAA
GAACGTTTTCCAATGATGAGCACTTTTAAAGTTCTGCTATGTGGCGCGGTATTATCCCGTGTTGACGCCG
GGCAAGAGCAACTCGGTCGCCGCATACACTATTCTCAGAATGACTTGGTTGAGTACTCACCAGTCACAGA
AAAGCATCTTACGGATGGCATGACAGTAAGAGAATTATGCAGTGCTGCCATAACCATGAGTGATAACACT
GCGGCCAACTTACTTCTGACAACGATCGGAGGACCGAAGGAGCTAACCGCTTTTTTGCACAACATGGGGG
ATCATGTAACTCGCCTTGATCGTTGGGAACCGGAGCTGAATGAAGCCATACCAAACGACGAGCGTGACAC
CACGATGCCTGCAGCAATGGCAACAACGTTGCGCAAACTATTAACTGGCGAACTACTTACTCTAGCTTCC
CGGCAACAATTAATAGACTGGATGGAGGCGGATAAAGTTGCAGGACCACTTCTGCGCTCGGCCCTTCCGG
CTGGCTGGTTTATTGCTGATAAATCTGGAGCCGGTGAGCGTGGGTCTCGCGGTATCATTGCAGCACTGGG
GCCAGATGGTAAGCCCTCCCGTATCGTAGTTATCTACACGACGGGGAGTCAGGCAACTATGGATGAACGA
AATAGACAGATCGCTGAGATAGGTGCCTCACTGATTAAGCATTGGTAACTGTCAGACCAAGTTTACTCAT
ATATACTTTAGATTGATTTAAAACTTCATTTTTAATTTAAAAGGATCTAGGTGAAGATCCTTTTTGATAA
TCTCATGACCAAAATCCCTTAACGTGAGTTTTCGTTCCACTGAGCGTCAGACCCCGTAGAAAAGATCAAA
GGATCTTCTTGAGATCCTTTTTTTCTGCGCGTAATCTGCTGCTTGCAAACAAAAAAACCACCGCTACCAG
CGGTGGTTTGTTTGCCGGATCAAGAGCTACCAACTCTTTTTCCGAAGGTAACTGGCTTCAGCAGAGCGCA
GATACCAAATACTGTCCTTCTAGTGTAGCCGTAGTTAGGCCACCACTTCAAGAACTCTGTAGCACCGCCT
ACATACCTCGCTCTGCTAATCCTGTTACCAGTGGCTGCTGCCAGTGGCGATAAGTCGTGTCTTACCGGGT
TGGACTCAAGACGATAGTTACCGGATAAGGCGCAGCGGTCGGGCTGAACGGGGGGTTCGTGCACACAGCC
CAGCTTGGAGCGAACGACCTACACCGAACTGAGATACCTACAGCGTGAGCTATGAGAAAGCGCCACGCTT
CCCGAAGGGAGAAAGGCGGACAGGTATCCGGTAAGCGGCAGGGTCGGAACAGGAGAGCGCACGAGGGAGC
TTCCAGGGGGAAACGCCTGGTATCTTTATAGTCCTGTCGGGTTTCGCCACCTCTGACTTGAGCGTCGATT
TTTGTGATGCTCGTCAGGGGGGCGGAGCCTATGGAAAAACGCCAGCAACGCGGCCTTTTTACGGTTCCTG
GCCTTTTGCTGGCCTTTTGCTCACATGTTCTTTCCTGCGTTATCCCCTGATTCTGTGGATAACCGTATTA
CCGCCTTTGAGTGAGCTGATACCGCTCGCCGCAGCCGAACGACCGAGCGCAGCGAGTCAGTGAGCGAGGA
AGCGGAAGAGCGCCTGATGCGGTATTTTCTCCTTACGCATCTGTGCGGTATTTCACACCGCATAAATTCC
GACACCATCGAATGGCGCAAAACCTTTCGCGGTATGGCATGATAGCGCCCGGAAGAGAGTCAATTCAGGG
TGGTGAATGTGAAACCAGTAACGTTATACGATGTCGCAGAGTATGCCGGTGTCTCTTATCAGACCGTTTC
CCGCGTGGTGAACCAGGCCAGCCACGTTTCTGCGAAAACGCGGGAAAAAGTGGAAGCGGCGATGGCGGAG
CTGAATTACATTCCCAACCGCGTGGCACAACAACTGGCGGGCAAACAGTCGTTGCTGATTGGCGTTGCCA
CCTCCAGTCTGGCCCTGCACGCGCCGTCGCAAATTGTCGCGGCGATTAAATCTCGCGCCGATCAACTGGG
TGCCAGCGTGGTGGTGTCGATGGTAGAACGAAGCGGCGTCGAAGCCTGTAAAGCGGCGGTGCACAATCTT
CTCGCGCAACGCGTCAGTGGGCTGATCATTAACTATCCGCTGGATGACCAGGATGCCATTGCTGTGGAAG
CTGCCTGCACTAATGTTCCGGCGTTATTTCTTGATGTCTCTGACCAGACACCCATCAACAGTATTATTTT
CTCCCATGAAGACGGTACGCGACTGGGCGTGGAGCATCTGGTCGCATTGGGTCACCAGCAAATCGCGCTG
TTAGCGGGCCCATTAAGTTCTGTCTCGGCGCGTCTGCGTCTGGCTGGCTGGCATAAATATCTCACTCGCA
ATCAAATTCAGCCGATAGCGGAACGGGAAGGCGACTGGAGTGCCATGTCCGGTTTTCAACAAACCATGCA
AATGCTGAATGAGGGCATCGTTCCCACTGCGATGCTGGTTGCCAACGATCAGATGGCGCTGGGCGCAATG
CGCGCCATTACCGAGTCCGGGCTGCGCGTTGGTGCGGATATCTCGGTAGTGGGATACGACGATACCGAAG
ACAGCTCATGTTATATCCCGCCGTTAACCACCATCAAACAGGATTTTCGCCTGCTGGGGCAAACCAGCGT
GGACCGCTTGCTGCAACTCTCTCAGGGCCAGGCGGTGAAGGGCAATCAGCTGTTGCCCGTCTCACTGGTG
AAAAGAAAAACCACGCTAGCGCCCAATACGCAAACCGCCTCTCCCCGCGCGTTGGCCGATTCATTAATGC
AGCTGGCACGACAGGTTTCCCGACTGGAAAGCGGGCAGTGAGCGCAACGCAATTAATGTAAGTTAGCTCA
CTCATTAGGCACCCCAGGCTTTACACTTTATGCTTCCGGCTCGTATGTTGTGTGGAATTGTGAGCGGATA
ACAATTTCACACAGGAAACAGCTATGACCATGATTACGGATTCACTGGCCGTCGTTTTACAACGTCGTGA
CTGGGAAAACCCTGGCGTTACCCAACTTAATCGCCTTGCAGCACATCCCCCTTTCGCCAGCTGGCGTAAT
AGCGAAGAGGCCCGCACCGATCGCCCTTCCCAACAGTTGCGCAGCCTGAATGGCGAATGGCGCTTTGCCT
GGTTTCCGGCACCAGAAGCGGTGCCGGAAAGCTGGCTGGAGTGCGATCTTCCTGAGGCCGATACTGTCGT
CGTCCCCTCAAACTGGCAGATGCACGGTTACGATGCGCCCATCTACACCAACGTGACCTATCCCATTACG
GTCAATCCGCCGTTTGTTCCCACGGAGAATCCGACGGGTTGTTACTCGCTCACATTTAATGTTGATGAAA
GCTGGCTACAGGAAGGCCAGACGCGAATTATTTTTGATGGCGTTGGAATTAGCTTATCGACTGCACGGTG
CACCAATGCTTCTGGCGTCAGGCAGCCATCGGAAGCTGTGGTATGGCTGTGCAGGTCGTAAATCACTGCA
TAATTCGTGTCGCTCAAGGCGCACTCCCGTTCTGGATAATGTTTTTTGCGCCGACATCATAACGGTTCTG
GCAAATATTCTGAAATGAGCTGTTGACAATTAATCATCGGCTCGTATAATGTGTGGAATTGTGAGCGGAT
AACAATTTCACACAGGAAACAGTATTCATGTCCCCTATACTAGGTTATTGGAAAATTAAGGGCCTTGTGC
AACCCACTCGACTTCTTTTGGAATATCTTGAAGAAAAATATGAAGAGCATTTGTATGAGCGCGATGAAGG
TGATAAATGGCGAAACAAAAAGTTTGAATTGGGTTTGGAGTTTCCCAATCTTCCTTATTATATTGATGGT
GATGTTAAATTAACACAGTCTATGGCCATCATACGTTATATAGCTGACAAGCACAACATGTTGGGTGGTT
GTCCAAAAGAGCGTGCAGAGATTTCAATGCTTGAAGGAGCGGTTTTGGATATTAGATACGGTGTTTCGAG
AATTGCATATAGTAAAGACTTTGAAACTCTCAAAGTTGATTTTCTTAGCAAGCTACCTGAAATGCTGAAA
ATGTTCGAAGATCGTTTATGTCATAAAACATATTTAAATGGTGATCATGTAACCCATCCTGACTTCATGT
TGTATGACGCTCTTGATGTTGTTTTATACATGGACCCAATGTGCCTGGATGCGTTCCCAAAATTAGTTTG
TTTTAAAAAACGTATTGAAGCTATCCCACAAATTGATAAGTACTTGAAATCCAGCAAGTATATAGCATGG
CCTTTGCAGGGCTGGCAAGCCACGTTTGGTGGTGGCGACCATCCTCCAAAATCGGATCTGGAAGTTCTGT
TCCAGGGGCCCCTGGGATCCATGTGTAAGGACTATGTATATGACAAAGACATTGAGCAAATTGCCAAAGA
AGAGCAAGGAGAAGCTTTGAAATTACAAGCCTCCACCTCAACAGAGGTTTCTCACCAGCAGTGTTCAGTG
CCAGGCCTTGGTGAGAAATTCCCAACCTGGGAAACAACCAAACCAGAATTAGAACTGCTGGGGCACAACC
CGAGGAGAAGAAGAATCACCTCCAGCTTTACGATCGGTTTAAGAGGACTCATCAATCTTGGCAACACGTG
CTTTATGAACTGCATTGTCCAGGCCCTCACCCACACGCCGATACTGAGAGATTTCTTTCTCTCTGACAGG
CACCGATGTGAGATGCCGAGTCCCGAGTTGTGTCTGGTCTGTGAGATGTCGTCGCTGTTTCGGGAGTTGT
ATTCTGGAAACCCGTCTCCTCATGTGCCCTATAAGTTACTGCACCTGGTGTGGATACATGCCCGCCATTT
AGCAGGGTACAGGCAACAGGATGCCCACGAGTTCCTCATTGCAGCGTTAGATGTCCTGCACAGGCACTGC
AAAGGTGATGATGTCGGGAAGGCGGCCAACAATCCCAACCACTGTAACTGCATCATAGACCAAATCTTCA
CAGGTGGCCTGCAGTCTGATGTCACCTGTCAAGCCTGCCATGGCGTCTCCACCACGATAGACCCATGCTG
GGACATTAGTTTGGACTTGCCTGGCTCTTGCACCTCCTTCTGGCCCATGAGCCCAGGGAGGGAGAGCAGT
GTGAACGGGGAAAGCCACATACCAGGAATCACCACCCTCACGGACTGCTTGCGGAGGTTTACGAGGCCAG
AGCACTTAGGAAGCAGTGCCAAAATCAAATGTGGTAGTTGCCAAAGCTACCAGGAATCTACCAAACAGCT
CACAATGAATAAATTACCTGTCGTTGCCTGTTTTCATTTCAAACGGGTTGAACATTCAGCGAAACAGAGG
CGCAAGATCACTACATACATTTCCTTTCCTCTGGAGCTGGATATGACGCCGTTTATGGCCTCAAGTAAAG
AGAGCAGAATGAATGGACAATTGCAGCTGCCAACCAATAGTGGAAACAACGAAAATAAGTATTCCTTGTT
TGCTGTGGTTAATCACCAAGGAACCTTGGAGAGTGGCCACTATACCAGCTTCATCCGGCACCACAAGGAC
CAGTGGTTCAAGTGTGATGATGCCGTCATCACTAAGGCCAGTATTAAGGACGTACTGGACAGTGAAGGGT
ATTTACTGTTCTATCACAAACAGGTGCTAGAACATGAGTCAGAAAAAGTGAAAGAAATGAACACACAAGC
CTACTGAGCGGCCGCATCGTGACTGACTGACGATCTGCCTCGCGCGTTTCGGTGATGACGGTGAAAACCT
CTGACACATGCAGCTCCCGGAGACGGTCACAGCTTGTCTGTAAGCGGATGCCGGGAGCAGACAAGCCCGT
CAGGGCGCGTCAGCGGGTGTTGGCGGGTGTCGGGGCGCAGCCATGACCCAGTCACGTAGCGATAGCGGAG
TGTATAATTCTTGAAGACGAAAGGGCCTCGTGATACGCCTATTTTTATAGGTTAATGTCATGATAATAAT
GGTTTCTTAGACGTCAGGTGGCACTTTTCGGGGAAATGTGCGCGGAACCCCTATTTGTTTATTTTTCTAA
ATACATTCAAATATGTATCCGCTCATGAGACAATAACCCTGATAAATGCTTCAATAATATTGAAAAAGGA
AGAGTATGAGTATTCAACATTTCCGTGTCGCCCTTATTCCCTTTTTTGCGGCATTTTGCCTTCCTGTTTT
TGCTCACCCAGAAACGCTGGTGAAAGTAAAAGATGCTGAAGATCAGTT
Features (pLannotate 1.2.2; 17 found; start..end, strand, type, name):
    919..1507    +  rep_origin     ori: high-copy-number ColE1/pMB1/pBR322/pUC origin of replication
   1693..1744    -  misc_feature   bom (fragment): basis of mobility region from pBR322
   1751..1828    +  promoter       lacI promoter: lacI
   1829..2911    +  CDS            lacI: lac repressor; lacI; The lac repressor binds to the lac operator to inhibit transcription in E. coli. This inhibition can be relieved by adding lactose or isopropyl-β-D-thiogalactopyranoside (IPTG).
   2924..2945    +  protein_bind   CAP binding site: CAP binding activates transcription in the presence of cAMP. E. coli catabolite activator protein
   2960..2990    +  promoter       lac promoter: promoter for the E. coli lac operon
   2998..3014    +  protein_bind   lac operator: The lac repressor binds to the lac operator to inhibit transcription in E. coli. This inhibition can be relieved by adding lactose or isopropyl-β-D-thiogalactopyranoside (IPTG). lac repressor encoded by lacI
   3034..3207    +  CDS            lacZα: LacZα fragment of β-galactosidase; lacZ fragment
   3471..3587    -  CDS            yciV (fragment): RNAAM_ECOLI - Also known as trpH From Escherichia coli (strain K12).
   3663..3691    +  promoter       tac promoter: strong E. coli promoter; hybrid between the trp and lac UV5 promoters
   3699..3715    +  protein_bind   lac operator: The lac repressor binds to the lac operator to inhibit transcription in E. coli. This inhibition can be relieved by adding lactose or isopropyl-β-D-thiogalactopyranoside (IPTG). lac repressor encoded by lacI
   3738..4391    +  CDS            GST26_SCHJA: Experimental evidence at protein level: Swiss-Prot protein existence level 1. GST isoenzymes appear to play a central role in the parasite detoxification system. Other functions are also suspected including a role in increasing the solubility of haematin in the parasite gut. From Schistosoma japonicum (Blood fluke).
   4431..5744    +  CDS            Usp27: UBP27_MOUSE - Also known as Usp27x. Experimental evidence at protein level: Swiss-Prot protein existence level 1. Deubiquitinase that can reduce the levels of BCL2L11/BIM ubiquitination and stabilize BCL2L11 in response to the RAF-MAPK- degradation signal. By acting on BCL2L11 levels, may counteract the anti-apoptotic effects of MAPK activity. From Mus musculus (Mouse).
   5775..5814    +  CDS            rop (fragment): Rop protein, which maintains plasmids at low copy number; rop
   5916..5956    +  misc_feature   bom (fragment): basis of mobility region from pBR322
   6061..6165    +  promoter       AmpR promoter: bla
   6166..748     +  CDS            AmpR (across the origin): β-lactamase; bla; confers resistance to ampicillin, carbenicillin, and related antibiotics
