[The description below was written by a language model from this plasmid's Addgene catalogue record and pLannotate feature annotations shown in this document.]
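Description:
pGEX6P1 GST-hUSP27X F313V is a bacterial expression plasmid of 6,278 nt built on the pGEX6P1 backbone for producing a GST-tagged mutant of the human deubiquitinase USP27X in E. coli. It replicates from a high-copy ColE1/pMB1-type origin and is selected with ampicillin through the β-lactamase (AmpR) gene and its own promoter. The backbone also carries remnants typical of pBR322-derived vectors, including bom and rop fragments, a lac promoter/lacZα segment and a small piece of E. coli sequence. None of these contribute to the expression cassette.

Expression is driven by the tac promoter, a strong trp/lac hybrid, followed by a lac operator. The plasmid-borne lacI gene supplies lac repressor to keep transcription off until it is relieved with IPTG. The open reading frame begins with Schistosoma japonicum glutathione S-transferase, followed after a short linker by the 1,314 bp USP27X coding sequence, so GST sits at the N terminus of the insert and allows affinity capture on glutathione resin. The linker is not annotated in the feature table, so the record does not show whether it contains a protease cleavage site. The automated annotation labels the insert as mouse Usp27 by homology, but the catalogue entry gives the species as human. The insert carries the F313V substitution, and the associated study concerns USP27X variants underlying X-linked intellectual disability. The construct is therefore suited to making recombinant mutant protein for comparison with wild-type enzyme in biochemical assays, although the record states the purpose only as bacterial expression of the GST-tagged variant.
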