Addgene plasmid #225715: pGEX6P1 GST-hUSP27X F313V
Purpose: Bacterial expression of USP27X (F313V) with GST tag
Depositing lab: Francisco Bustos. Depositing organization: Sanford Research. Publication: USP27X variants underlying X-linked intellectual disability disrupt protein function via distinct mechanisms. Koch I, Slovik M, Zhang Y, Liu B, Rennie M, Konz E, Cogne B, Daana M, Davids L, Diets IJ, Gold NB, Holtz AM, Isidor B, Mor-Shaked H, Neira Fresneda J, Niederhoffer KY, Nizon M, Pfundt R, Simon M, Stegmann A, Guillen Sacoto MJ, Wevers M, Barakat TS, Yanovsky-Dagan S, Atanassov BS, Toth R, Gao C, Bustos F, Harel T. Life Sci Alliance. 2024 Jan 5;7(3):e202302258. doi: 10.26508/lsa.202302258. Print 2024 Mar. PubMed 38182161.
Backbone
  Vector backbone: pGEX6P1
  Vector type: Bacterial Expression
Growth in bacteria
  Bacterial resistance: Ampicillin, 100 μg/mL
  Growth temperature: 37°C
  Growth strain: DH5alpha
  Copy number: High Copy
Gene/Insert
  Gene/Insert name: USP27X F313V
  Species: H. sapiens (human)
  Insert size (bp): 1314
  Mutation: F313V
  Entrez Gene: USP27X (a.k.a. MRX105, USP22L, USP27, XLID105)
  Tag / fusion protein: GST (N terminal on insert)
  Cloning method: Restriction Enzyme; 5′ cloning site Unknown (unknown if destroyed)
Terms and licenses: Academic/Nonprofit Terms; Industry Terms: Not Available to Industry
How to cite: pGEX6P1 GST-hUSP27X F313V was a gift from Francisco Bustos (Addgene plasmid # 225715 ; http://n2t.net/addgene:225715 ; RRID:Addgene_225715)
